>Addgene plasmid #144301 | TFORF1648 | addgene full sequence | sequence record 471157 | Addgene NGS Result
TTAATGTAGTCTTATGCAATACTCTTGTAGTCTTGCAACATGGTAACGATGAGTTAGCAACATGCCTTAC
AAGGAGAGAAAAAGCACCGTGCATGCCGATTGGTGGAAGTAAGGTGGTACGATCGTGCCTTATTAGGAAG
GCAACAGACGGGTCTGACATGGATTGGACGAACCACTGAATTGCCGCATTGCAGAGATATTGTATTTAAG
TGCCTAGCTCGATACATAAACGGGTCTCTCTGGTTAGACCAGATCTGAGCCTGGGAGCTCTCTGGCTAAC
TAGGGAACCCACTGCTTAAGCCTCAATAAAGCTTGCCTTGAGTGCTTCAAGTAGTGTGTGCCCGTCTGTT
GTGTGACTCTGGTAACTAGAGATCCCTCAGACCCTTTTAGTCAGTGTGGAAAATCTCTAGCAGTGGCGCC
CGAACAGGGACTTGAAAGCGAAAGGGAAACCAGAGGAGCTCTCTCGACGCAGGACTCGGCTTGCTGAAGC
GCGCACGGCAAGAGGCGAGGGGCGGCGACTGGTGAGTACGCCAAAAATTTTGACTAGCGGAGGCTAGAAG
GAGAGAGATGGGTGCGAGAGCGTCAGTATTAAGCGGGGGAGAATTAGATCGCGATGGGAAAAAATTCGGT
TAAGGCCAGGGGGAAAGAAAAAATATAAATTAAAACATATAGTATGGGCAAGCAGGGAGCTAGAACGATT
CGCAGTTAATCCTGGCCTGTTAGAAACATCAGAAGGCTGTAGACAAATACTGGGACAGCTACAACCATCC
CTTCAGACAGGATCAGAAGAACTTAGATCATTATATAATACAGTAGCAACCCTCTATTGTGTGCATCAAA
GGATAGAGATAAAAGACACCAAGGAAGCTTTAGACAAGATAGAGGAAGAGCAAAACAAAAGTAAGACCAC
CGCACAGCAAGCGGCCGCTGATCTTCAGACCTGGAGGAGGAGATATGAGGGACAATTGGAGAAGTGAATT
ATATAAATATAAAGTAGTAAAAATTGAACCATTAGGAGTAGCACCCACCAAGGCAAAGAGAAGAGTGGTG
CAGAGAGAAAAAAGAGCAGTGGGAATAGGAGCTTTGTTCCTTGGGTTCTTGGGAGCAGCAGGAAGCACTA
TGGGCGCAGCGTCAATGACGCTGACGGTACAGGCCAGACAATTATTGTCTGGTATAGTGCAGCAGCAGAA
CAATTTGCTGAGGGCTATTGAGGCGCAACAGCATCTGTTGCAACTCACAGTCTGGGGCATCAAGCAGCTC
CAGGCAAGAATCCTGGCTGTGGAAAGATACCTAAAGGATCAACAGCTCCTGGGGATTTGGGGTTGCTCTG
GAAAACTCATTTGCACCACTGCTGTGCCTTGGAATGCTAGTTGGAGTAATAAATCTCTGGAACAGATTTG
GAATCACACGACCTGGATGGAGTGGGACAGAGAAATTAACAATTACACAAGCTTAATACACTCCTTAATT
GAAGAATCGCAAAACCAGCAAGAAAAGAATGAACAAGAATTATTGGAATTAGATAAATGGGCAAGTTTGT
GGAATTGGTTTAACATAACAAATTGGCTGTGGTATATAAAATTATTCATAATGATAGTAGGAGGCTTGGT
AGGTTTAAGAATAGTTTTTGCTGTACTTTCTATAGTGAATAGAGTTAGGCAGGGATATTCACCATTATCG
TTTCAGACCCACCTCCCAACCCCGAGGGGACCCATGCATTGCATCTCAATTAGTCAGCAACCAGGTGTGG
AAAGTCCCCAGGCTCCCCAGCAGGCAGAAGTATGCAAAGCATGCGTCTCAATTAGTCAGCAACCATAGTC
CCGCCCCTAACTCCGCCCATCCCGCCCCTAACTCCGCCCAGTTCCGCCCATTCTCCGCCCCATGGCTGAC
TAATTTTTTTTATTTATGCAGAGGCCGAGGCCGCCTCGGCCTCTGAGCTATTCCAGAAGTAGTGAGGAGG
CTTTTTTGGAGGCCTAGGCTTTTGCAAAAAGCTTTCTAGAGGTACCACCGGAGCTTACCATGACCGAGTA
CAAGCCCACGGTGCGCCTCGCCACCCGCGACGACGTCCCCAGGGCCGTACGCACCCTCGCCGCCGCGTTC
GCCGACTACCCCGCCACGCGCCACACCGTCGATCCGGACCGCCACATCGAGCGGGTCACCGAGCTGCAAG
AACTCTTCCTCACGCGCGTCGGGCTCGACATCGGCAAGGTGTGGGTCGCGGACGACGGCGCCGCCGTGGC
GGTCTGGACCACGCCGGAGAGCGTCGAAGCGGGGGCGGTGTTCGCCGAGATCGGCCCGCGCATGGCCGAG
TTGAGCGGTTCCCGGCTGGCCGCGCAGCAACAGATGGAAGGCCTCCTGGCGCCGCACCGGCCCAAGGAGC
CCGCGTGGTTCCTGGCCACCGTCGGCGTCTCGCCCGACCACCAGGGCAAGGGTCTGGGCAGCGCCGTCGT
GCTCCCCGGAGTGGAGGCGGCCGAGCGCGCCGGGGTGCCCGCCTTCCTGGAGACCTCCGCGCCCCGCAAC
CTCCCCTTCTACGAGCGGCTCGGCTTCACCGTCACCGCCGACGTCGAGGTGCCCGAAGGACCGCGCACCT
GGTGCATGACCCGCAAGCCCGGTGCCAGTTAACGAATTCTAGATCTTGAGACAAATGGCAGTATTCATCC
ACAATTTTAAAAGAAAAGGGGGGATTGGGGGGTACAGTGCAGGGGAAAGAATAGTAGACATAATAGCAAC
AGACATACAAACTAAAGAATTACAAAAACAAATTACAAAAATTCAAAATTTTCGGGTTTATTACAGGGAC
AGCAGAGATCCACTTTGGCGCCGGCTCGAGGCCTGCAGGTGCAAAGATGGATAAAGTTTTAAACAGAGAG
GAATCTTTGCAGCTAATGGACCTTCTAGGTCTTGAAAGGAGTGGGAATTGGCTCCGGTGCCCGTCAGTGG
GCAGAGCGCACATCGCCCACAGTCCCCGAGAAGTTGGGGGGAGGGGTCGGCAATTGAACCGGTGCCTAGA
GAAGGTGGCGCGGGGTAAACTGGGAAAGTGATGTCGTGTACTGGCTCCGCCTTTTTCCCGAGGGTGGGGG
AGAACCGTATATAAGTGCAGTAGTCGCCGTGAACGTTCTTTTTCGCAACGGGTTTGCCGCCAGAACACAG
GTAAGTGCCGTGTGTGGTTCCCGCGGGCCTGGCCTCTTTACGGGTTATGGCCCTTGCGTGCCTTGAATTA
CTTCCACCTGGCTGCAGTACGTGATTCTTGATCCCGAGCTTCGGGTTGGAAGTGGGTGGGAGAGTTCGAG
GCCTTGCGCTTAAGGAGCCCCTTCGCCTCGTGCTTGAGTTGAGGCCTGGCCTGGGCGCTGGGGCCGCCGC
GTGCGAATCTGGTGGCACCTTCGCGCCTGTCTCGCTGCTTTCGATAAGTCTCTAGCCATTTAAAATTTTT
GATGACCTGCTGCGACGCTTTTTTTCTGGCAAGATAGTCTTGTAAATGCGGGCCAAGATCTGCACACTGG
TATTTCGGTTTTTGGGGCCGCGGGCGGCGACGGGGCCCGTGCGTCCCAGCGCACATGTTCGGCGAGGCGG
GGCCTGCGAGCGCGGCCACCGAGAATCGGACGGGGGTAGTCTCAAGCTGGCCGGCCTGCTCTGGTGCCTG
GCCTCGCGCCGCCGTGTATCGCCCCGCCCTGGGCGGCAAGGCTGGCCCGGTCGGCACCAGTTGCGTGAGC
GGAAAGATGGCCGCTTCCCGGCCCTGCTGCAGGGAGCTCAAAATGGAGGACGCGGCGCTCGGGAGAGCGG
GCGGGTGAGTCACCCACACAAAGGAAAAGGGCCTTTCCGTCCTCAGCCGTCGCTTCATGTGACTCCACGG
AGTACCGGGCGCCGTCCAGGCACCTCGATTAGTTCTCGAGCTTTTGGAGTACGTCGTCTTTAGGTTGGGG
GGAGGGGTTTTATGCGATGGAGTTTCCCCACACTGAGTGGGTGGAGACTGAAGTTAGGCCAGCTTGGCAC
TTGATGTAATTCTCCTTGGAATTTGCCCTTTTTGAGTTTGGATCTTGGTTCATTCTCAAGCCTCAGACAG
TGGTTCAAAGTTTTTTTCTTCCATTTCAGGTGTCGTGAGGCTAGCACCGCCACCATGGGACCATTGACAT
TTACAGATGTGGCCATAGAATTCTCTCTGGAGGAGTGGCAGTGCCTGGACACAGCACAACAGAACTTATA
TAGAAATGTGATGTTAGAGAACTACAGAAACTTGGTCTTCCTGGGTATTGCTGTTTCTAAGCCAGACCTA
ATCACTTGTCTAGAGAAAGAAAAAGAACCCTGCAAGATGAAGCGACATGAAATGGTGGATGAACCCCCAG
TTGTGTGTTCTCATTTTGCTGAAGACTTTTGGCCAGAGCAAGACATAAAAGATTCTTTCCAAAAAGTGAC
ACTGAGGAGATATGATAAACGTGGACATGAGAACTTACAATTAAGAAAAGGCTATAAAACTGTAGGTGAT
TGTAAGCTATACAAAGGAGGTTATAATGGACTTAACCAATGTTTGACACTTACCCAGAGCAAAATGTATC
ACTGTGATATATATGTAAAAGTCTTTTATGCATTTTCAAATGCAGATAGATACAAGACAAGACATACTGG
AAAGAAACCTTTCCAGTGTAAAAAATGTGGCAAATCATTTTGCATGCTTTCACAACTAACTCAACATAAG
AAAATTCATATTAGAGAGAATACCTACAGATGTAAAGAATTTGGCAATGCCTTTAATCAGTCCTCAGCCC
TTACTAACCATAAGAGAATTTATGTTGGTGAGAAACACTACAGATGTGAAGAATGTGGCAAAGCATTTAA
CCACTACTCAACCCTTACTAACCATAAGAGAATTCATACTGGAGAGAAACCCTACAAATGTAAAGAATGT
GGCAAAGCCTTTAGCAGGTACTCAACCCTTACTACCCATAAGAGAATTCATTCTGGAGAGAAGCCCTACA
AATGTGATGAATGTGGCAAAACCTTTAGCATATCCTCAACCTTTACTAAACATAAGATAATTCATACTGA
AGAGAAACCCTACAAATGTAAAGAATGTGGCAAAGCCTTTAACCGGTCCTCAACCCTTACTAGCCATAAG
AGAATACATACTGGTGAGAAACCCTACAAATGTGAAGAATGTGGCAAAGCCTTTAACTGGTCTTCAACTC
TTACTAAACATAAGGTAATTCATACTGGAGAGAAGCCCTACAAATGTGAAGAATGTGGCAAAGCTTTTAA
CCAGTCTTCAAGACTTACTCGACATAAAAAAATTCATACTGGAGAGGAACCCTACAAATTTGAAAAATGT
GGCAGAGTTTTTACCTGTTCCTCAACACTTACTCAAGACAAGAAAATTCATACTGGAGAGAAACCCTACA
ATTGTGAAGAATGTGGCAAAGTTTTTACCTATTCCTCTACACTTACTAGACATAAGAGAATTCATACTGA
AGAGAAACCCTATAAATGTAACGAATGTGGCAAAGCTTTTAACCGGTCCTCACACCTTACTAGCCATAGG
AGAATTCATACTGGAGAGAAACCCTACAAATGTGAAGAATGTGGCAAAGCCTTTAAGCAGTCCTCAAACC
TTAACAGTCATAAAAAAATTCATAGTGGAGAGAAACCCTACAAATGTGAAGAATGTGGCAAAGCTTTTAT
CCTGTCCTCAAGACTTACTCAACATAAGAAAATTCATACTGGAGAGAAACCTTACAAATGTGAAGAATGT
GGCAAAGCTTTTAACCGGTCCTCAAGACTTACTCAACATAAGAAAATTCATACTGGAGAGAAACCCTACA
AATGTAAACAATGTGACAAAGCTTTTACCCACTCCTCAAACCTTAGTAGTCATAAGAAAATTCATAGTGG
AGAGAAACCCTACAAATGTGAAGAATGTGGCAAAGCTTTTAATCGGTCCTCAAGACTTACTCAACATAAG
AAAATTCATACTAGAGAGAAACCTTACAAATGTGAAGAATGTGCCAAAGCTTTTACCCGGTCTTCAAGAC
TTACTCAACATAAGAAAATTCATAGGATGGGTGTGGTGGCTCATGCCTGTAATCCCAGCACTTTGGGAGG
CAGAGGTGGGCGGATCACGAGGTCAGGAGATCGAGACCGTCCTGGCTAGTAATGAACTAGTCCGTAACTT
GAAAGTATTTCGATTTCTTGGCTTTATATATCTTGTGGAAAGGACGACATAGGCGTGAGATTCTACGGAG
TACGCGTTAAGTCGACAATCAACCTCTGGATTACAAAATTTGTGAAAGATTGACTGGTATTCTTAACTAT
GTTGCTCCTTTTACGCTATGTGGATACGCTGCTTTAATGCCTTTGTATCATGCTATTGCTTCCCGTATGG
CTTTCATTTTCTCCTCCTTGTATAAATCCTGGTTGCTGTCTCTTTATGAGGAGTTGTGGCCCGTTGTCAG
GCAACGTGGCGTGGTGTGCACTGTGTTTGCTGACGCAACCCCCACTGGTTGGGGCATTGCCACCACCTGT
CAGCTCCTTTCCGGGACTTTCGCTTTCCCCCTCCCTATTGCCACGGCGGAACTCATCGCCGCCTGCCTTG
CCCGCTGCTGGACAGGGGCTCGGCTGTTGGGCACTGACAATTCCGTGGTGTTGTCGGGGAAATCATCGTC
CTTTCCTTGGCTGCTCGCCTGTGTTGCCACCTGGATTCTGCGCGGGACGTCCTTCTGCTACGTCCCTTCG
GCCCTCAATCCAGCGGACCTTCCTTCCCGCGGCCTGCTGCCGGCTCTGCGGCCTCTTCCGCGTCTTCGCC
TTCGCCCTCAGACGAGTCGGATCTCCCTTTGGGCCGCCTCCCCGCGTCGACTTTAAGACCAATGACTTAC
AAGGCAGCTGTAGATCTTAGCCACTTTTTAAAAGAAAAGGGGGGACTGGAAGGGCTAATTCACTCCCAAC
GAAGACAAGATCTGCTTTTTGCTTGTACTGGGTCTCTCTGGTTAGACCAGATCTGAGCCTGGGAGCTCTC
TGGCTAACTAGGGAACCCACTGCTTAAGCCTCAATAAAGCTTGCCTTGAGTGCTTCAAGTAGTGTGTGCC
CGTCTGTTGTGTGACTCTGGTAACTAGAGATCCCTCAGACCCTTTTAGTCAGTGTGGAAAATCTCTAGCA
GTACGTATAGTAGTTCATGTCATCTTATTATTCAGTATTTATAACTTGCAAAGAAATGAATATCAGAGAG
TGAGAGGAACTTGTTTATTGCAGCTTATAATGGTTACAAATAAAGCAATAGCATCACAAATTTCACAAAT
AAAGCATTTTTTTCACTGCATTCTAGTTGTGGTTTGTCCAAACTCATCAATGTATCTTATCATGTCTGGC
TCTAGCTATCCCGCCCCTAACTCCGCCCATCCCGCCCCTAACTCCGCCCAGTTCCGCCCATTCTCCGCCC
CATGGCTGACTAATTTTTTTTATTTATGCAGAGGCCGAGGCCGCCTCGGCCTCTGAGCTATTCCAGAAGT
AGTGAGGAGGCTTTTTTGGAGGCCTAGGGACGTACCCAATTCGCCCTATAGTGAGTCGTATTACGCGCGC
TCACTGGCCGTCGTTTTACAACGTCGTGACTGGGAAAACCCTGGCGTTACCCAACTTAATCGCCTTGCAG
CACATCCCCCTTTCGCCAGCTGGCGTAATAGCGAAGAGGCCCGCACCGATCGCCCTTCCCAACAGTTGCG
CAGCCTGAATGGCGAATGGG
[124 nt withheld, positions 7721-7844]
C
[91 nt withheld, positions 7846-7936]
A
[49 nt withheld, positions 7938-7986]
CCTTTGACGTTGGAGTCCACGTTCTTT
[37 nt withheld, positions 8014-8050]
ACCCTATCTCGGTCTATTCTTTTGATTTATAAGGGATTTTGCCGATTTCGGCCTATTGGTTAAAAAATGA
GCTGATTTAACAAAAATTTAACGCGAATTTTAACAAAATATTAACGCTTACAATTTAGGTGGCACTTTTC
GGGGAAATGTGCGCGGAACCCCTATTTGTTTATTTTTCTAAATACATTCAAATATGTATCCGCTCATGAG
ACAATAACCCTGATAAATGCTTCAATAATATTGAAAAAGGAAGAGTATGAGTATTCAACATTTCCGTGTC
GCCCTTATTCCCTTTTTTGCGGCATTTTGCCTTCCTGTTTTTGCTCACCCAGAAACGCTGGTGAAAGTAA
AAGATGCTGAAGATCAGTTGGGTGCACGAGTGGGTTACATCGAACTGGATCTCAACAGCGGTAAGATCCT
TGAGAGTTTTCGCCCCGAAGAACGTTTTCCAATGATGAGCACTTTTAAAGTTCTGCTATGTGGCGCGGTA
TTATCCCGTATTGACGCCGGGCAAGAGCAACTCGGTCGCCGCATACACTATTCTCAGAATGACTTGGTTG
AGTACTCACCAGTCACAGAAAAGCATCTTACGGATGGCATGACAGTAAGAGAATTATGCAGTGCTGCCAT
AACCATGAGTGATAACACTGCGGCCAACTTACTTCTGACAACGATCGGAGGACCGAAGGAGCTAACCGCT
TTTTTGCACAACATGGGGGATCATGTAACTCGCCTTGATCGTTGGGAACCGGAGCTGAATGAAGCCATAC
CAAACGACGAGCGTGACACCACGATGCCTGTAGCAATGGCAACAACGTTGCGCAAACTATTAACTGGCGA
ACTACTTACTCTAGCTTCCCGGCAACAATTAATAGACTGGATGGAGGCGGATAAAGTTGCAGGACCACTT
CTGCGCTCGGCCCTTCCGGCTGGCTGGTTTATTGCTGATAAATCTGGAGCCGGTGAGCGTGGGTCTCGCG
GTATCATTGCAGCACTGGGGCCAGATGGTAAGCCCTCCCGTATCGTAGTTATCTACACGACGGGGAGTCA
GGCAACTATGGATGAACGAAATAGACAGATCGCTGAGATAGGTGCCTCACTGATTAAGCATTGGTAACTG
TCAGACCAAGTTTACTCATATATACTTTAGATTGATTTAAAACTTCATTTTTAATTTAAAAGGATCTAGG
TGAAGATCCTTTTTGATAATCTCATGACCAAAATCCCTTAACGTGAGTTTTCGTTCCACTGAGCGTCAGA
CCCCGTAGAAAAGATCAAAGGATCTTCTTGAGATCCTTTTTTTCTGCGCGTAATCTGCTGCTTGCAAACA
AAAAAACCACCGCTACCAGCGGTGGTTTGTTTGCCGGATCAAGAGCTACCAACTCTTTTTCCGAAGGTAA
CTGGCTTCAGCAGAGCGCAGATACCAAATACTGTTCTTCTAGTGTAGCCGTAGTTAGGCCACCACTTCAA
GAACTCTGTAGCACCGCCTACATACCTCGCTCTGCTAATCCTGTTACCAGTGGCTGCTGCCAGTGGCGAT
AAGTCGTGTCTTACCGGGTTGGACTCAAGACGATAGTTACCGGATAAGGCGCAGCGGTCGGGCTGAACGG
GGGGTTCGTGCACACAGCCCAGCTTGGAGCGAACGACCTACACCGAACTGAGATACCTACAGCGTGAGCT
ATGAGAAAGCGCCACGCTTCCCGAAGGGAGAAAGGCGGACAGGTATCCGGTAAGCGGCAGGGTCGGAACA
GGAGAGCGCACGAGGGAGCTTCCAGGGGGAAACGCCTGGTATCTTTATAGTCCTGTCGGGTTTCGCCACC
TCTGACTTGAGCGTCGATTTTTGTGATGCTCGTCAGGGGGGCGGAGCCTATGGAAAAACGCCAGCAACGC
GGCCTTTTTACGGTTCCTGGCCTTTTGCTGGCCTTTTGCTCACATGTTCTTTCCTGCGTTATCCCCTGAT
TCTGTGGATAACCGTATTACCGCCTTTGAGTGAGCTGATACCGCTCGCCGCAGCCGAACGACCGAGCGCA
GCGAGTCAGTGAGCGAGGAAGCGGAAGAGCGCCCAATACGCAAACCGCCTCTCCCCGCGCGTTGGCCGAT
TCATTAATGCAGCTGGCACGACAGGTTTCCCGACTGGAAAGCGGGCAGTGAGCGCAACGCAATTAATGTG
AGTTAGCTCACTCATTAGGCACCCCAGGCTTTACACTTTATGCTTCCGGCTCGTATGTTGTGTGGAATTG
TGAGCGGATAACAATTTCACACAGGAAACAGCTATGACCATGATTACGCCAAGCGCGCAATTAACCCTCA
CTAAAGGGAACAAAAGCTGGAGCTGCAAGC
Features (pLannotate 1.2.2; 33 found; start..end, strand, type, name):
      5..231     +  promoter       RSV promoter: Rous sarcoma virus enhancer/promoter
    232..412     +  LTR            5' LTR (truncated): truncated 5' long terminal repeat (LTR) from HIV-1
    459..584     +  misc_feature   HIV-1 Ψ: packaging signal of human immunodeficiency virus type 1
    568..931     +  CDS            HIV-1 gag (fragment): gag protein from human immunodeficiency virus 1; gag
   1077..1310    +  misc_feature   RRE: The Rev response element (RRE) of HIV-1 allows for Rev-dependent mRNA export from the nucleus to the cytoplasm.
   1687..1713    +  CDS            Rev (fragment): human immunodeficiency virus 1 (HIV-1) Rev protein; rev; enhances nuclear export of unspliced and incompletely spliced viral mRNAs
   1720..1743    +  promoter       SV40 promoter (fragment): SV40 early promoter
   1744..1815    +  promoter       SV40 promoter (fragment): SV40 enhancer and early promoter
   1839..1974    +  rep_origin     SV40 ori: SV40 origin of replication
   2020..2616    +  CDS            PuroR (fragment): puromycin N-acetyltransferase; pac from Streptomyces; confers resistance to puromycin
   2665..2782    +  misc_feature   cPPT/CTS: central polypurine tract and central termination sequence of HIV-1
   2847..2913    +  CDS            small t antigen (fragment): SV40 (simian virus 40) small t antigen
   2920..4098    +  promoter       EF-1α promoter: strong constitutive promoter for human elongation factor EF-1α
   4115..4477    +  CDS            ZNF720: ZN720_HUMAN - Experimental evidence at protein level: Swiss-Prot protein existence level 1. From Homo sapiens (Human).
   4478..4630    +  CDS            ZNF493 (fragment): ZN493_HUMAN - Experimental evidence at protein level: Swiss-Prot protein existence level 1. May be involved in transcriptional regulation. From Homo sapiens (Human).
   6057..6137    +  CDS            NANOGNB (fragment): NANGN_HUMAN - Experimental evidence at transcript level: Swiss-Prot protein existence level 2. From Homo sapiens (Human).
   6152..6205    +  promoter       U6 promoter (fragment): RNA polymerase III promoter for human U6 snRNA
   6247..6835    +  misc_feature   WPRE: woodchuck hepatitis virus posttranscriptional regulatory element
   6886..6905    +  misc_feature   cPPT/CTS (fragment): central polypurine tract and central termination sequence of HIV-1
   6907..7140    +  LTR            3' LTR (ΔU3): self-inactivating 3' long terminal repeat (LTR) from HIV-1
   7218..7339    +  polyA_signal   SV40 poly(A) signal: SV40 polyadenylation signal
   7379..7514    +  rep_origin     SV40 ori: SV40 origin of replication
   7535..7553    -  promoter       T7 promoter: promoter for bacteriophage T7 RNA polymerase
   7561..7716    +  CDS            lacZα (fragment): LacZα fragment of β-galactosidase; lacZ fragment
   7721..8149    +  rep_origin     f1 ori (sequence partly withheld): f1 bacteriophage origin of replication; arrow indicates direction of (+) strand synthesis
   8202..8306    +  promoter       AmpR promoter: bla
   8307..9167    +  CDS            AmpR: β-lactamase; bla; confers resistance to ampicillin, carbenicillin, and related antibiotics
   9338..9926    +  rep_origin     ori: high-copy-number ColE1/pMB1/pBR322/pUC origin of replication
  10109..10201   +  CDS            lacI (fragment): lac repressor; lacI; The lac repressor binds to the lac operator to inhibit transcription in E. coli. This inhibition can be relieved by adding lactose or isopropyl-β-D-thiogalactopyranoside (IPTG).
  10214..10235   +  protein_bind   CAP binding site: CAP binding activates transcription in the presence of cAMP. E. coli catabolite activator protein
  10250..10280   +  promoter       lac promoter: promoter for the E. coli lac operon
  10288..10304   +  protein_bind   lac operator: The lac repressor binds to the lac operator to inhibit transcription in E. coli. This inhibition can be relieved by adding lactose or isopropyl-β-D-thiogalactopyranoside (IPTG). lac repressor encoded by lacI
  10349..10367   +  promoter       T3 promoter: promoter for bacteriophage T3 RNA polymerase
