[The description below was written by a language model from this plasmid's Addgene catalogue record and pLannotate feature annotations shown in this document.]
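Description:
TFORF1648 is a third-generation-style, self-inactivating lentiviral expression plasmid built on the pLX_TRC317 backbone and carrying the human zinc-finger transcription factor ZNF429 as an open reading frame of about 2.1 kb, giving a total sequenced size of roughly 10.4 kb. It belongs to a barcoded transcription factor ORF collection in which each construct carries a unique 24-bp barcode, so that the overexpressed factor can be identified in pooled screens. In bacteria it is maintained through a high-copy ColE1/pUC-type origin with ampicillin resistance (AmpR). An f1 origin and leftover lac, T7 and T3 cloning-vector elements are also present. The depositor notes a risk of recombination, which is typical of LTR-containing plasmids.

The viral portion begins with an RSV promoter fused to a truncated HIV-1 5' LTR, which drives Tat-independent genomic RNA production in packaging cells. It is followed by the Ψ packaging signal with a gag fragment, the RRE for Rev-dependent nuclear export, and a cPPT/CTS. An SV40 early promoter/origin drives the puromycin N-acetyltransferase gene for selection of transduced mammalian cells. Downstream, the strong constitutive EF-1α promoter drives the ZNF429 ORF. The automated annotation labels parts of this region as ZNF720, ZNF493 and NANOGNB fragments, most likely homology hits among related KRAB zinc-finger genes rather than separate inserts, and the barcode itself is not annotated. A WPRE enhances transcript stability and expression, and the ΔU3 3' LTR makes the integrated provirus self-inactivating. An SV40 poly(A) signal lies beyond the LTR. The construct is intended for stable ZNF429 overexpression by lentiviral transduction, for example in directed differentiation screens.
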