Addgene plasmid #144301: TFORF1648
Purpose: Lentiviral vector for overexpressing transcription factor ORFs with unique 24-bp barcodes. Barcodes facilitate identification of transcription factors in pooled screens.
Depositing lab: Feng Zhang. Depositing organization: Broad Institute. Publication: A transcription factor atlas of directed differentiation. Joung J, Ma S, Tay T, Geiger-Schuller KR, Kirchgatterer PC, Verdine VK, Guo B, Arias-Garcia MA, Allen WE, Singh A, Kuksenko O, Abudayyeh OO, Gootenberg JS, Fu Z, Macrae RK, Buenrostro JD, Regev A, Zhang F. Cell. 2023 Jan 5;186(1):209-229.e26. doi: 10.1016/j.cell.2022.11.026. PubMed 36608654.
Backbone
  Vector backbone: pLX_TRC317
  Backbone manufacturer: Broad Institute Genetic Perturbation Platform
  Backbone size w/o insert (bp): 8264
  Vector type: Mammalian Expression, Lentiviral
  Selectable markers: Puromycin
Growth in bacteria
  Bacterial resistance: Ampicillin, 100 μg/mL
  Growth temperature: 30°C
  Growth strain: NEB Stable
  Copy number: High Copy
Gene/Insert
  Gene/Insert name: ZNF429
  Species: H. sapiens (human)
  Insert size (bp): 2126
  Entrez Gene: ZNF429
  Promoter: EF1a
  Cloning method: Unknown
  Sequencing primers: 5′ GGGTGGAGACTGAAGTTAGGCCAG; 3′ CACATAGCGTAAAAGGAGCAACATAG
Terms and licenses: Academic/Nonprofit Terms; Industry Terms: Not Available to Industry
Depositor comments: NM_001001415,ENST00000358491 . The transcription factor ORF portion of this plasmid was synthesized by Genewiz. Please test multiple small colonies in case of plasmid recombination. To make this collection available in a timely manner, a portion of this collection was not fully sequenced by Addgene. If an Addgene verified full plasmid sequence is not available, please contact us prior to placing an order to request the full sequence.
How to cite: TFORF1648 was a gift from Feng Zhang (Addgene plasmid # 144301 ; http://n2t.net/addgene:144301 ; RRID:Addgene_144301)
