>Addgene plasmid #144301 | TFORF1648 | depositor partial sequence | sequence record 285018 | Insert
ACCGCCACCATGGGACCATTGACATTTACAGATGTGGCCATAGAATTCTCTCTGGAGGAGTGGCAGTGCC
TGGACACAGCACAACAGAACTTATATAGAAATGTGATGTTAGAGAACTACAGAAACTTGGTCTTCCTGGG
TATTGCTGTTTCTAAGCCAGACCTAATCACTTGTCTAGAGAAAGAAAAAGAACCCTGCAAGATGAAGCGA
CATGAAATGGTGGATGAACCCCCAGTTGTGTGTTCTCATTTTGCTGAAGACTTTTGGCCAGAGCAAGACA
TAAAAGATTCTTTCCAAAAAGTGACACTGAGGAGATATGATAAACGTGGACATGAGAACTTACAATTAAG
AAAAGGCTATAAAACTGTAGGTGATTGTAAGCTATACAAAGGAGGTTATAATGGACTTAACCAATGTTTG
ACACTTACCCAGAGCAAAATGTATCACTGTGATATATATGTAAAAGTCTTTTATGCATTTTCAAATGCAG
ATAGATACAAGACAAGACATACTGGAAAGAAACCTTTCCAGTGTAAAAAATGTGGCAAATCATTTTGCAT
GCTTTCACAACTAACTCAACATAAGAAAATTCATATTAGAGAGAATACCTACAGATGTAAAGAATTTGGC
AATGCCTTTAATCAGTCCTCAGCCCTTACTAACCATAAGAGAATTTATGTTGGTGAGAAACACTACAGAT
GTGAAGAATGTGGCAAAGCATTTAACCACTACTCAACCCTTACTAACCATAAGAGAATTCATACTGGAGA
GAAACCCTACAAATGTAAAGAATGTGGCAAAGCCTTTAGCAGGTACTCAACCCTTACTACCCATAAGAGA
ATTCATTCTGGAGAGAAGCCCTACAAATGTGATGAATGTGGCAAAACCTTTAGCATATCCTCAACCTTTA
CTAAACATAAGATAATTCATACTGAAGAGAAACCCTACAAATGTAAAGAATGTGGCAAAGCCTTTAACCG
GTCCTCAACCCTTACTAGCCATAAGAGAATACATACTGGTGAGAAACCCTACAAATGTGAAGAATGTGGC
AAAGCCTTTAACTGGTCTTCAACTCTTACTAAACATAAGGTAATTCATACTGGAGAGAAGCCCTACAAAT
GTGAAGAATGTGGCAAAGCTTTTAACCAGTCTTCAAGACTTACTCGACATAAAAAAATTCATACTGGAGA
GGAACCCTACAAATTTGAAAAATGTGGCAGAGTTTTTACCTGTTCCTCAACACTTACTCAAGACAAGAAA
ATTCATACTGGAGAGAAACCCTACAATTGTGAAGAATGTGGCAAAGTTTTTACCTATTCCTCTACACTTA
CTAGACATAAGAGAATTCATACTGAAGAGAAACCCTATAAATGTAACGAATGTGGCAAAGCTTTTAACCG
GTCCTCACACCTTACTAGCCATAGGAGAATTCATACTGGAGAGAAACCCTACAAATGTGAAGAATGTGGC
AAAGCCTTTAAGCAGTCCTCAAACCTTAACAGTCATAAAAAAATTCATAGTGGAGAGAAACCCTACAAAT
GTGAAGAATGTGGCAAAGCTTTTATCCTGTCCTCAAGACTTACTCAACATAAGAAAATTCATACTGGAGA
GAAACCTTACAAATGTGAAGAATGTGGCAAAGCTTTTAACCGGTCCTCAAGACTTACTCAACATAAGAAA
ATTCATACTGGAGAGAAACCCTACAAATGTAAACAATGTGACAAAGCTTTTACCCACTCCTCAAACCTTA
GTAGTCATAAGAAAATTCATAGTGGAGAGAAACCCTACAAATGTGAAGAATGTGGCAAAGCTTTTAATCG
GTCCTCAAGACTTACTCAACATAAGAAAATTCATACTAGAGAGAAACCTTACAAATGTGAAGAATGTGCC
AAAGCTTTTACCCGGTCTTCAAGACTTACTCAACATAAGAAAATTCATAGGATGGGTGTGGTGGCTCATG
CCTGTAATCCCAGCACTTTGGGAGGCAGAGGTGGGCGGATCACGAGGTCAGGAGATCGAGACCGTCCTGG
CTAGTAATGAACTAGTCCGTAACTTGAAAGTATTTCGATTTCTTGGCTTTATATATCTTGTGGAAAGGAC
GACATAGGCGTGAGATTCTACGGAGT
