>Addgene plasmid #144301 | TFORF1648 | depositor partial sequence | sequence record 285019 | Barcode
CATAGGCGTGAGATTCTACGGAGT
